Addgene plasmid #227906: pML624_RAB1A-N-term_XTEN80-mEGFP-3xHA_pTMPLT
Depositing lab: Manuel Leonetti. Publication: Global organelle profiling reveals subcellular localization and remodeling at proteome scale. Hein MY, Peng D, Todorova V, McCarthy F, Kim K, Liu C, Savy L, Januel C, Baltazar-Nunez R, Sekhar M, Vaid S, Bax S, Vangipuram M, Burgess J, Njoya L, Wang E, Ivanov IE, Byrum JR, Pradeep S, Gonzalez CG, Aniseia Y, Creery JS, McMorrow AH, Sunshine S, Yeung-Levy S, DeFelice BC, Mehta SB, Itzhak DN, Elias JE, Leonetti MD. Cell. 2024 Dec 26:S0092-8674(24)01344-8. doi: 10.1016/j.cell.2024.11.028. PubMed 39742809.
Backbone
  Vector backbone: pTwist Amp High Copy
  Backbone manufacturer: Twist Biosciences
  Vector type: CRISPR
Growth in bacteria
  Bacterial resistance: Ampicillin, 100 μg/mL
  Growth temperature: 37°C
  Growth strain: DH5alpha
  Copy number: High Copy
Gene/Insert
  Gene/Insert name: RAB1A homology arms with XTEN80-mEGFP-3xHA for insertion at N terminus
  Species: H. sapiens (human)
  Cloning method: Gene Synthesis
Terms and licenses: Academic/Nonprofit Terms; Industry Terms: Not Available to Industry
How to cite: pML624_RAB1A-N-term_XTEN80-mEGFP-3xHA_pTMPLT was a gift from Manuel Leonetti (Addgene plasmid # 227906 ; http://n2t.net/addgene:227906 ; RRID:Addgene_227906)
