[The description below was written by a language model from this plasmid's Addgene catalogue record and pLannotate feature annotations shown in this document.]
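Description:
pML624_RAB1A-N-term_XTEN80-mEGFP-3xHA_pTMPLT is a homology-directed repair donor template for CRISPR-mediated endogenous tagging of the human RAB1A gene. It was made by gene synthesis in the pTwist Amp High Copy backbone, a small bacterial cloning vector that replicates through a high-copy ColE1/pUC-type origin and is selected with ampicillin via the β-lactamase gene and its native promoter. The sequenced plasmid is about 4.4 kb. The plasmid has no annotated mammalian promoter, guide RNA cassette or nuclease gene; as a donor, it would have to be supplied together with separately delivered Cas9 and a RAB1A-targeting guide, neither of which is described in the record.

The payload is a tag cassette flanked by RAB1A homology arms designed for in-frame insertion at the N terminus of the coding sequence, so that the fusion protein is expressed from the native locus under endogenous regulation. According to the name, the cassette combines monomeric EGFP for live fluorescence imaging, a triple HA epitope for immunodetection or affinity capture, and an XTEN80 segment, an unstructured flexible linker that spaces the tags from the Rab GTPase. The automated annotation detects the full mEGFP coding sequence preceded by a partial 3xHA match. The homology arms and XTEN linker are not annotated, and their lengths are not stated. Short hits to attB1, lacZα and CLIP-tag are probably backbone remnants or incidental matches rather than functional elements. The associated publication concerns proteome-scale organelle profiling, which fits with use of tagged RAB1A as a handle for marking and isolating a subcellular compartment.
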