Features (pLannotate 1.2.2; 8 found; start..end, strand, type, name):
    245..833     -  rep_origin     ori: high-copy-number ColE1/pMB1/pBR322/pUC origin of replication
    950..974     -  protein_bind   attB1: mutant version of attB; recombination site for the Gateway® BP reaction BP Clonase™
   1074..1934    -  CDS            AmpR: β-lactamase; bla; confers resistance to ampicillin, carbenicillin, and related antibiotics
   1935..2039    -  promoter       AmpR promoter: bla
   2126..2169    -  CDS            lacZα (fragment): LacZα fragment of β-galactosidase; lacZ fragment
   2707..2723    -  CDS            CLIP-tag™ (fragment): human O6-alkylguanine-DNA-alkyltransferase variant that forms covalent bonds with benzylcytosine derivatives fast-reacting variant, optimized for mammalian expression
   2788..2814    +  CDS            3xHA (fragment): three tandem HA epitope tags
   2854..3567    +  CDS            mEGFP: mEGFP is a basic (constitutively fluorescent) green fluorescent protein published in 2002, derived from Aequorea victoria. It has moderate acid sensitivity.
>Addgene plasmid #227906 | pML624_RAB1A-N-term_XTEN80-mEGFP-3xHA_pTMPLT | addgene full sequence | sequence record 458972 | Addgene NGS Result
AGGCTAGGTGGAGGCTCAGTGATGATAAGTCTGCGATGGTGGATGCATGTGTCATGGTCATAGCTGTTTC
CTGTGTGAAATTGTTATCCGCTCAGAGGGCACAATCCTATTCCGCGCTATCCGACAATCTCCAAGACATT
AGGTGGAGTTCAGTTCGGCGTATGGCATATGTCGCTGGAAAGAACATGTGAGCAAAAGGCCAGCAAAAGG
CCAGGAACCGTAAAAAGGCCGCGTTGCTGGCGTTTTTCCATAGGCTCCGCCCCCCTGACGAGCATCACAA
AAATCGACGCTCAAGTCAGAGGTGGCGAAACCCGACAGGACTATAAAGATACCAGGCGTTTCCCCCTGGA
AGCTCCCTCGTGCGCTCTCCTGTTCCGACCCTGCCGCTTACCGGATACCTGTCCGCCTTTCTCCCTTCGG
GAAGCGTGGCGCTTTCTCATAGCTCACGCTGTAGGTATCTCAGTTCGGTGTAGGTCGTTCGCTCCAAGCT
GGGCTGTGTGCACGAACCCCCCGTTCAGCCCGACCGCTGCGCCTTATCCGGTAACTATCGTCTTGAGTCC
AACCCGGTAAGACACGACTTATCGCCACTGGCAGCAGCCACTGGTAACAGGATTAGCAGAGCGAGGTATG
TAGGCGGTGCTACAGAGTTCTTGAAGTGGTGGCCTAACTACGGCTACACTAGAAGAACAGTATTTGGTAT
CTGCGCTCTGCTGAAGCCAGTTACCTTCGGAAAAAGAGTTGGTAGCTCTTGATCCGGCAAACAAACCACC
GCTGGTAGCGGTGGTTTTTTTGTTTGCAAGCAGCAGATTACGCGCAGAAAAAAAGGATCTCAAGAAGATC
CTTTGATCTTTTCTACGGGGTCTGACGCTCTATTCAACAAAGCCGCCGTCCCGTCAAGTCAGCGTAAATG
GGTAGGGGGCTTCAAATCGTCCTCGTGATACCAATTCGGAGCCTGCTTTTTTGTACAAACTTGTTGATAA
TGGCAATTCAAGGATCTTCACCTAGATCCTTTTAAATTAAAAATGAAGTTTTAAATCAATCTAAAGTATA
TATGAGTAAACTTGGTCTGACAGTTACCAATGCTTAATCAGTGAGGCACCTATCTCAGCGATCTGTCTAT
TTCGTTCATCCATAGTTGCCTGACTCCCCGTCGTGTAGATAACTACGATACGGGAGGGCTTACCATCTGG
CCCCAGTGCTGCAATGATACCGCGAGAGCCACGCTCACCGGCTCCAGATTTATCAGCAATAAACCAGCCA
GCCGGAAGGGCCGAGCGCAGAAGTGGTCCTGCAACTTTATCCGCCTCCATCCAGTCTATTAATTGTTGCC
GGGAAGCTAGAGTAAGTAGTTCGCCAGTTAATAGTTTGCGCAACGTTGTTGCCATTGCTACAGGCATCGT
GGTGTCACGCTCGTCGTTTGGTATGGCTTCATTCAGCTCCGGTTCCCAACGATCAAGGCGAGTTACATGA
TCCCCCATGTTGTGCAAAAAAGCGGTTAGCTCCTTCGGTCCTCCGATCGTTGTCAGAAGTAAGTTGGCCG
CAGTGTTATCACTCATGGTTATGGCAGCACTGCATAATTCTCTTACTGTCATGCCATCCGTAAGATGCTT
TTCTGTGACTGGTGAGTACTCAACCAAGTCATTCTGAGAATAGTGTATGCGGCGACCGAGTTGCTCTTGC
CCGGCGTCAATACGGGATAATACCGCGCCACATAGCAGAACTTTAAAAGTGCTCATCATTGGAAAACGTT
CTTCGGGGCGAAAACTCTCAAGGATCTTACCGCTGTTGAGATCCAGTTCGATGTAACCCACTCGTGCACC
CAACTGATCTTCAGCATCTTTTACTTTCACCAGCGTTTCTGGGTGAGCAAAAACAGGAAGGCAAAATGCC
GCAAAAAAGGGAATAAGGGCGACACGGAAATGTTGAATACTCATACTCTTCCTTTTTCAATATTATTGAA
GCATTTATCAGGGTTATTGTCTCATGAGCGGATACATATTTGAATGTATTTAGAAAAATAAACAAATAGG
GGTTCCGCGCACATTTCCCCGAAAAGTGCCAGATACCTGAAACAAAACCCATCGTACGGCCAAGGAAGTC
TCCAATAACTGTGATCCACCACAAGCGCCAGGGTTTTCCCAGTCACGACGTTGTAAAACGACGGCCAGTC
ATGCATAATCCGCACGCATCTGGAATAAGGAAGTGCCATTCCGCCTGACCTGGAGCTTACTGGTGTCACT
TCCCAGGGGGAGTCCGAGCGAAGTCCTAGCCAGCGAGTCAGAGGGGAGGGGAGCAGGGAGGGGCCGAGGG
TGGGGAGGTGAGGGAGTGGGGAATGGGGCGGGCGACAACCCTTCAGGTACGCATGCCCCAGAGGCGCGGC
GCTTGGCGGGAAGCTGAGTCCTGGCCTTGCGTCGCACTGTCTGTCCTCAGCTCGCGTAGCCGCGCTCGCG
ACTCCCTTTCCCGGCATGCCAGGCGGTGCGGCCGCCCTCTGGGCCGTGTAAAGGCCCCTCGGTCTAAGGC
TTCCCTATTTCCTGGTTCGCCGGCGGCCATTTTGGGTGGAAGCGATAGCTGAGTGGCGGCGGCTGCTGAT
TGTGTTCTAGGGGACGGAGTAGGGGAAGACGTTTGCTCTCCCGGAACAGCCTATCTCATTCCTTTCTTTC
GATTACCCGTGGCGCGGAGAGTCAGGGCGGCGGCTGCGGCAGCAAGGGCGGCGGTGGCGGCGGCGGCAGC
TGCAGTGACATGTCTGGTGGTACTTCCGGGTACCCATACGATGTTCCAGATTACGCTTATCCGTATGACG
TCCCGGACTATGCATACCCCTACGATGTACCCGATTACGCCGCTGGAGCTGGCGTGAGCAAGGGCGAGGA
GCTGTTCACCGGGGTGGTGCCCATCCTGGTCGAGCTGGACGGCGACGTAAACGGCCACAAGTTCAGCGTG
TCCGGCGAGGGCGAGGGCGATGCCACCTACGGCAAGCTGACCCTGAAGTTCATCTGCACCACCGGCAAGC
TGCCCGTGCCCTGGCCCACCCTCGTGACCACCCTGACCTACGGCGTGCAGTGCTTCAGCCGCTACCCCGA
CCACATGAAGCAGCACGACTTCTTCAAGTCCGCCATGCCCGAAGGCTACGTCCAGGAGCGCACCATCTTC
TTCAAGGACGACGGCAACTACAAGACCCGCGCCGAGGTGAAGTTCGAGGGCGACACCCTGGTGAACCGCA
TCGAGCTGAAGGGCATCGACTTCAAGGAGGACGGCAACATCCTGGGGCACAAGCTGGAGTACAACTACAA
CAGCCACAACGTCTATATCATGGCCGACAAGCAGAAGAACGGCATCAAGGTGAACTTCAAGATCCGCCAC
AACATCGAGGACGGCAGCGTGCAGCTCGCCGACCACTACCAGCAGAACACCCCCATCGGCGACGGCCCCG
TGCTGCTGCCCGACAACCACTACCTGAGCACCCAGTCCAAGCTGAGCAAAGACCCCAACGAGAAGCGCGA
TCACATGGTCCTGCTGGAGTTCGTGACCGCCGCCGGGATCACTCTCGGCATGGACGAGCTGTACAAGGGT
GGCGGATTGGAAGTTTTGTTTCAAGGTCCAGGATCTAACGGCAGCGGAGGGCCGAGCTCTGGCGCACCCC
CACCAAGTGGAGGGTCACCTGCCGGGTCCCCAACATCTACTGAAGAAGGCACCAGCGAATCCGCAACGCC
CGAGTCAGGCCCTGGTACCTCCACAGAACCATCTGAAGGTAGTGCGCCTGGTTCCCCAGCTGGAAGCCCT
ACTTCCACCGAAGAAGGCACGTCAACCGAACCAAGTGAAGGATCTGCCCCTGGGACCAGCACTGAACCAT
CTGAGGGTGCAGGGAGTGGAAGTAGTTCTATGAATCCCGAATAGTGAGTTCAGGAGAGCACCGGTCGGCT
GGGTCCGTGGGCCAGCTTGGGGGATCTTAAAGGGGTCGAGGAGGGTTGGGGCAGAAGTCGGGGCATCGGC
TGGGGTGAGGCGAGGGTGATGGGTCAGGAGAGGCTGGCGGCCGGGAGTCGGGCCCCATTGTCTGACGCGG
AGGGGCGGCCGCGCGGGGGAGGGGTCGGGCCGGAGGGGTGAGCCGCCCGGGCCTGGACCGGGTCAGGTTA
GAGGGCCTGACTGCGGGGCGGGTGCTGAGGAAGCCTGCCGAGGGGCCTGGGGCGGTGTGAAGGGGTATCT
TCTCTCGGAGGCAGTGACTTTTGAAGGAGGACTTGTCTCTAAGGGGAGGGGATGGGGTGGGAGAGCCCTT
CTAGAGGGCACTGTCAGACCCTGCGCCCGCACTCTGCGGAGCTGTCAGGATCTTCGGGGTAGAAACCAGC
TTTACTTGTAAATCCTGAGCTTGTTGGCTCTCTCGTCAGAAGACCGTCAGTGA
